Addgene plasmid #100950: bRA89
Purpose: (Empty Backbone) Cas9 driven by PGK1 promoter. gRNA can be cloned into the BplI sites. HPH marker
Depositing lab: James Haber. Depositing organization: Brandeis University. Publication: Rad51-mediated double-strand break repair and mismatch correction of divergent substrates. Anand R, Beach A, Li K, Haber J. Nature. 2017 Apr 20;544(7650):377-380. doi: 10.1038/nature22046. Epub 2017 Apr 12. PubMed 28405019.
Backbone
  Vector backbone: pRS316
  Backbone manufacturer: NA
  Vector type: Yeast Expression, CRISPR, Synthetic Biology
  Selectable markers: Hygromycin
Growth in bacteria
  Bacterial resistance: Ampicillin, 100 μg/mL
  Growth temperature: 37°C
  Growth strain: DH5alpha
  Copy number: High Copy
Gene/Insert
  Gene/Insert name: None
Terms and licenses: Academic/Nonprofit Terms; Industry Terms: Not Available to Industry
How to cite: bRA89 was a gift from James Haber (Addgene plasmid # 100950 ; http://n2t.net/addgene:100950 ; RRID:Addgene_100950)
