[The description below was written by a language model from this plasmid's Addgene catalogue record and pLannotate feature annotations shown in this document.]
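Description:
bRA89 is an empty-backbone yeast CRISPR/Cas9 vector built on the pRS316 shuttle plasmid, about 11.4 kb in the sequenced record. It is designed to deliver both Cas9 and a user-supplied guide RNA to Saccharomyces cerevisiae from a single plasmid. In E. coli it replicates at high copy from a ColE1/pUC-type origin and is selected through the β-lactamase (AmpR) gene. An f1 origin and remnants of the pBluescript-style lacZα/MCS region, with flanking T7 and T3 promoters, are carried over from the parent vector. In yeast, the CEN6/ARS element maintains it as a stable, low-copy centromeric plasmid. Only a fragment of the URA3 promoter is annotated, and the yeast marker is the hphMX6 cassette with the Ashbya gossypii TEF terminator, which confers hygromycin resistance. This suggests the original pRS316 auxotrophic marker was replaced by the drug marker.

The payload comprises two expression units. Streptococcus pyogenes Cas9 is followed by a 3xFLAG epitope tag and the CYC1 terminator. The catalogue entry states that Cas9 is driven by the PGK1 promoter, although that promoter is not itself annotated in the feature table, which leaves an unlabelled stretch upstream of the Cas9 coding sequence. The guide cassette uses the RNA polymerase III SNR52 promoter, the S. pyogenes gRNA scaffold and the SUP4 terminator. A short gap between promoter and scaffold corresponds to the position where, according to the record, a targeting sequence is cloned into BplI sites. Once a guide is inserted, the plasmid can direct site-specific double-strand breaks in yeast under hygromycin selection, for genome editing or for studies of break repair such as those in the associated publication.
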