Features (pLannotate 1.2.2; 27 found; start..end, strand, type, name):
    137..186     +  misc_feature   bom (fragment): basis of mobility region from pBR322
    194..234     +  promoter       URA3 promoter (fragment): S. cerevisiae URA3
    284..481     -  terminator     TEF terminator: Ashbya gossypii TEF terminator
    284..1858    -  gene           hphMX6: yeast selectable marker conferring hygromycin resistance
   1884..1991    -  CDS            ADP1 (fragment): ADP1_YEAST - Experimental evidence at protein level: Swiss-Prot protein existence level 1. From Saccharomyces cerevisiae (strain ATCC 204508 / S288c) (Baker's yeast).
   2876..6979    +  CDS            cas9: CAS9_STRP1 - Also known as csn1 From Streptococcus pyogenes serotype M1.
   7061..7126    +  CDS            3xFLAG: three tandem FLAG® epitope tags, followed by an enterokinase cleavage site
   7145..7392    +  terminator     CYC1 terminator: S. cerevisiae CYC1; transcription terminator for CYC1
   7402..7451    +  misc_feature   bom (fragment): basis of mobility region from pBR322
   7479..7907    -  rep_origin     f1 ori (sequence partly withheld): f1 bacteriophage origin of replication; arrow indicates direction of (+) strand synthesis
   7911..8068    -  CDS            lacZα (fragment): LacZα fragment of β-galactosidase; lacZ fragment
   8071..8089    +  promoter       T7 promoter: promoter for bacteriophage T7 RNA polymerase
   8098..8169    +  misc_feature   MCS (fragment): pBluescript multiple cloning site
   8170..8438    +  promoter       SNR52 promoter: promoter for the S. cerevisiae small nucleolar RNA gene SNR52
   8466..8540    +  misc_RNA       gRNA scaffold: guide RNA scaffold for the Streptococcus pyogenes CRISPR/Cas9 system
   8545..8564    +  terminator     SUP4 terminator: transcription terminator for the S. cerevisiae SUP4 tRNA gene
   8564..8594    +  misc_feature   MCS (fragment): pBluescript multiple cloning site
   8607..8625    -  promoter       T3 promoter: promoter for bacteriophage T3 RNA polymerase
   8668..8690    -  protein_bind   lac operator (fragment): The lac repressor binds to the lac operator to inhibit transcription in E. coli. This inhibition can be relieved by adding lactose or isopropyl-β-D-thiogalactopyranoside (IPTG). lac repressor encoded by lacI
   8694..8724    -  promoter       lac promoter: promoter for the E. coli lac operon
   8739..8760    -  protein_bind   CAP binding site: CAP binding activates transcription in the presence of cAMP. E. coli catabolite activator protein
   8773..8865    -  CDS            lacI (fragment): lac repressor; lacI; The lac repressor binds to the lac operator to inhibit transcription in E. coli. This inhibition can be relieved by adding lactose or isopropyl-β-D-thiogalactopyranoside (IPTG).
   9048..9636    -  rep_origin     ori: high-copy-number ColE1/pMB1/pBR322/pUC origin of replication
   9807..10667   -  CDS            AmpR: β-lactamase; bla; confers resistance to ampicillin, carbenicillin, and related antibiotics
  10668..10772   -  promoter       AmpR promoter: bla
  10809..11312   +  misc_feature   CEN/ARS: S. cerevisiae CEN6 centromere fused to an autonomously replicating sequence
  11380..35      +  CDS            rop (fragment) (across the origin): Rop protein, which maintains plasmids at low copy number; rop
>Addgene plasmid #100950 | bRA89 | addgene full sequence | sequence record 193243 | Addgene NGS Result
TCGCGCGTTTCGGTGATGACGGTGAAAACCTCTGACACATGCAGCTCCCGGAGACGGTCACAGCTTGTCT
GTAAGCGGATGCCGGGAGCAGACAAGCCCGTCAGGGCGCGTCAGCGGGTGTTGGCGGGTGTCGGGGCTGG
CTTAACTATGCGGCATCAGAGCAGATTGTACTGAGAGTGCACCATACCACCTTTTCAATTCATCATTTTT
TTTTTATTCTTTTTTTTGATTTCGAATTCGAGCTCGTTTAAACTGGATGGCGGCGTTAGTATCGAATCGA
CAGCAGTATAGCGACCAGCATTCACATACGATTGACGCATGATATTACTTTCTGCGCACTTAACTTCGCA
TCTGGGCAGATGATGTCGAGGCGAAAAAAAATATAAATCACGCTAACATTTGATTAAAATAGAACAACTA
CAATATAAAAAAACTATACAAATGACAAGTTCTTGAAAACAAGAATCTTTTTATTGTCAGTACTGATTAT
TCCTTTGCCCTCGGACGAGTGCTGGGGCGTCGGTTTCCACTATCGGCGAGTACTTCTACACAGCCATCGG
TCCAGACGGCCGCGCTTCTGCGGGCGATTTGTGTACGCCCGACAGTCCCGGCTCCGGATCGGACGATTGC
GTCGCATCGACCCTGCGCCCAAGCTGCATCATCGAAATTGCCGTCAACCAAGCTCTGATAGAGTTGGTCA
AGACCAATGCGGAGCATATACGCCCGGAGCCGCGGCGATCCTGCAAGCTCCGGATGCCTCCGCTCGAAGT
AGCGCGTCTGCTGCTCCATACAAGCCAACCACGGCCTCCAGAAGAAGATGTTGGCGACCTCGTATTGGGA
ATCCCCGAACATCGCCTCGCTCCAGTCAATGACCGCTGTTATGCGGCCATTGTCCGTCAGGACATTGTTG
GAGCCGAAATCCGCGTGCACGAGGTGCCGGACTTCGGGGCAGTCCTCGGCCCAAAGCATCAGCTCATCGA
GAGCCTGCGCGACGGACGCACTGACGGTGTCGTCCATCACAGTTTGCCAGTGATACACATGGGGATCAGC
AATCGCGCATATGAAATCACGCCATGTAGTGTATTGACCGATTCCTTGCGGTCCGAATGGGCCGAACCCG
CTCGTCTGGCTAAGATCGGCCGCAGCGATCGCATCCATGGCCTCCGCGACCGGCTGCAGAACAGCGGGCA
GTTCGGTTTCAGGCAGGTCTTGCAACGTGACACCCTGTGCACGGCGGGAGATGCAATAGGTCAGGCTCTC
GCTGAATTCCCCAATGTCAAGCACTTCCGGAATCGGGAGCGCGGCCGATGCAAAGTGCCGATAAACATAA
CGATCTTTGTAGAAACCATCGGCGCAGCTATTTACCCGCAGGACATATCCACGCCCTCCTACATCGAAGC
TGAAAGCACGAGATTCTTCGCCCTCCGAGAGCTGCATCAGGTCGGAGACGCTGTCGAACTTTTCGATCAG
AAACTTCTCGACAGACGTCGCGGTGAGTTCAGGCTTTTTACCCATGGTTGTTTATGTTCGGATGTGATGT
GAGAACTGTATCCTAGCAAGATTTTAAAAGGAAGTATATGAAAGAAGAACCTCAGTGGCAAATCCTAACC
TTTTATATTTCTCTACAGGGGCGCGGCGTGGGGACAATTCAACGCGTCTGTGAGGGGAGCGTTTCCCTGC
TCGCAGGTCCGCAGCGAGGAGCCGTAATTTTTGCTTCGCGCCGTGCGGCCATCAAAATGTATGGATGCAA
ATGATTATACATGGGGATGTATGGGCTAAATGTACGGGCGACAGTCACATCATGCCCCTGAGCTGCGCAC
GTCAAGACTGTCAAGGAGGTATTCTGGGCCTCCATGTCGCTGGCCGGGTGACCCGGCGGGGAAAGTACCT
TCAAAGAATGGGGTCTTATCTTGTTTTGCAAGTACCACTGAGCAGGATAATAATAGAAATGATAATATAC
TATAGTAGAGATAACGTCGATGACTTCCCATACTGTAATTGCTTTTAGTTGTGTATTTTTAGTGTGCAAG
TTTCTGTAAATCGATTAATTTTTTTTTCTTTCCTCTTTTTATTAACCTTAATTTTTATTTTAGATTCCTG
ACTTCAACTCAAGACGCACAGATATTATAACATCTGCATAATAGGCATTTGCAAGAATTACTCGTGAGTA
AGGAAAGAGTGAGGAACTATCGCATACCTGCATTTAAAGATGCCGATTTGGGCGCGAATCCTTTATTTTG
GCTTCACCCTCATACTATTATCAGGGCCAGAAAAAGGAAGTGTTTCCCTCCTTCTTGAATTGATGTTACC
CTCATAAAGCACGTGGCCTCTTATCGAGAAAGAAATTACCGTCGCTCGTGATTTGTTTGCAAAAAGAACA
AAACTGAAAAAACCCAGACACGCTCGACTTCCTGTCTTCCTATTGATTGCAGCTTCCAATTTCGTCACAC
AACAAGGTCCTAGCGACGGCTCACAGGTTTTGTAACAAGCAATCGAAGGTTCTGGAATGGCGGGAAAGGG
TTTAGTACCACATGCTATGATGCCCACTGTGATCTCCAGAGCAAAGTTCGTTCGATCGTACTGTTACTCT
CTCTCTTTCAAACAGAATTGTCCGAATCGTGTGACAACAACAGCCTGTTCTCACACACTCTTTTCTTCTA
ACCAAGGGGGTGGTTTAGTTTAGTAGAACCTCGTGAAACTTACATTTACATATATATAAACTTGCATAAA
TTGGTCAATGCAAGAAATACATATTTGGTCTTTTCTAATTCGTAGTTTTTCAAGTTCTTAGATGCTTTCT
TTTTCTCTTTTTTACAGATCATCAAGGAAGTAATTATCTACTTTTTACAACAAATATAAAACACCGGATC
TCAAAATGGATAAAAAGTATAGTATTGGTTTAGATATTGGTACTAACTCTGTGGGTTGGGCAGTTATCAC
TGACGAATATAAAGTTCCATCAAAGAAATTTAAGGTGTTAGGTAACACTGACAGACACTCAATAAAAAAG
AATCTTATCGGTGCTCTTTTGTTCGACTCCGGTGAAACTGCCGAGGCTACACGTTTAAAAAGAACAGCAA
GAAGAAGATATACCCGTAGAAAAAATAGAATATGTTATTTACAAGAAATCTTTTCTAATGAAATGGCTAA
AGTTGATGATTCCTTTTTCCATAGATTGGAAGAGTCATTTTTGGTTGAAGAAGACAAAAAGCATGAGAGA
CATCCAATCTTTGGGAATATAGTTGATGAAGTGGCTTACCATGAAAAATATCCTACCATTTATCATTTAA
GAAAGAAATTGGTAGATTCAACTGATAAAGCTGACCTTAGATTAATCTATTTAGCACTTGCCCATATGAT
TAAATTTAGAGGTCATTTTTTGATTGAAGGTGATTTGAACCCAGATAATTCTGACGTGGATAAATTATTT
ATTCAATTAGTCCAAACCTACAACCAATTATTTGAGGAAAATCCAATTAATGCTAGTGGTGTCGATGCCA
AAGCTATATTATCAGCCAGATTATCAAAATCTAGACGTTTGGAAAATTTGATTGCCCAATTGCCAGGAGA
AAAAAAGAATGGATTATTTGGAAACTTGATCGCATTATCATTGGGTTTGACACCAAATTTTAAATCTAAT
TTTGATTTAGCTGAAGATGCTAAATTACAATTATCAAAAGACACCTATGACGACGATTTGGACAATTTAC
TTGCTCAAATTGGTGATCAATATGCAGATTTGTTCTTAGCTGCTAAAAACTTATCTGATGCTATTTTGTT
GTCTGATATTTTGAGAGTGAACACAGAAATAACCAAAGCTCCATTATCAGCATCTATGATCAAACGTTAT
GATGAACACCATCAGGATTTGACTTTATTGAAAGCTTTGGTGAGACAACAATTGCCAGAGAAGTATAAAG
AAATCTTTTTCGATCAATCTAAAAACGGGTATGCAGGTTATATTGATGGGGGTGCCTCCCAAGAGGAATT
TTACAAATTTATAAAACCTATTTTAGAAAAGATGGATGGGACTGAGGAACTTTTGGTCAAATTGAACAGA
GAAGATTTGTTACGTAAACAGAGAACTTTTGATAATGGTAGTATACCTCACCAAATTCATTTGGGTGAGT
TGCATGCAATTTTAAGAAGACAAGAAGATTTTTATCCATTTTTAAAAGATAATAGAGAAAAAATCGAGAA
AATTTTAACCTTTAGAATTCCATACTATGTTGGGCCTTTGGCTAGAGGTAATTCAAGATTTGCCTGGATG
ACACGTAAATCAGAAGAAACTATTACCCCTTGGAATTTTGAAGAGGTTGTTGATAAAGGAGCATCAGCAC
AGAGTTTTATTGAAAGAATGACCAATTTCGATAAAAACTTACCAAATGAAAAAGTTTTACCAAAACATTC
CTTGTTATACGAATATTTTACTGTTTACAATGAACTTACAAAGGTTAAATATGTTACTGAAGGTATGCGT
AAGCCAGCCTTTTTATCTGGAGAACAGAAAAAGGCAATAGTTGATTTATTGTTTAAAACAAATAGAAAAG
TTACTGTTAAACAATTAAAAGAAGATTACTTTAAGAAAATTGAATGTTTTGATTCAGTTGAAATCAGTGG
TGTTGAAGACAGATTTAATGCTAGTTTAGGAACTTACCATGATTTACTTAAAATTATCAAAGATAAAGAT
TTCTTGGATAACGAAGAAAATGAAGACATTTTAGAAGACATTGTTTTAACCTTAACTTTATTCGAAGATA
GAGAGATGATTGAAGAACGTTTGAAGACTTATGCACATTTGTTTGACGATAAAGTGATGAAACAGTTGAA
AAGAAGACGTTATACTGGATGGGGTAGATTGTCTCGTAAATTGATCAATGGAATTAGAGATAAACAAAGT
GGTAAAACTATCTTGGACTTTTTGAAATCTGACGGATTTGCTAATAGAAATTTCATGCAATTGATCCACG
ACGATAGTTTGACATTTAAAGAAGACATCCAAAAGGCCCAAGTGAGTGGGCAAGGTGATTCATTACATGA
ACATATTGCAAATTTAGCCGGATCTCCTGCTATTAAGAAAGGGATATTACAAACTGTTAAAGTTGTGGAT
GAATTAGTGAAAGTAATGGGAAGACATAAACCTGAAAACATTGTCATTGAGATGGCAAGAGAAAATCAAA
CTACACAAAAAGGACAGAAAAATAGTAGAGAACGTATGAAAAGAATAGAAGAGGGTATTAAAGAATTGGG
TAGTCAAATATTGAAAGAACACCCAGTGGAAAATACCCAGTTGCAAAATGAAAAATTATATCTTTACTAC
CTTCAAAATGGACGTGATATGTATGTTGATCAGGAATTAGATATAAATAGACTTTCAGATTATGATGTAG
ATCATATAGTTCCACAATCTTTCTTGAAAGATGATTCCATAGACAATAAAGTATTAACTAGAAGTGATAA
AAATAGAGGTAAAAGTGATAATGTCCCAAGTGAGGAAGTCGTCAAAAAGATGAAAAATTACTGGCGTCAA
CTTTTGAATGCTAAATTAATTACTCAAAGAAAATTTGATAATTTGACTAAAGCAGAAAGAGGTGGGCTTT
CTGAATTAGATAAAGCCGGGTTCATTAAAAGACAATTGGTCGAAACTAGACAAATTACTAAACATGTTGC
CCAAATTTTAGATTCCCGTATGAACACTAAGTATGACGAAAATGATAAGTTAATACGTGAGGTTAAAGTC
ATTACTTTAAAATCAAAACTTGTCTCTGATTTCAGAAAGGATTTCCAATTCTATAAAGTTAGAGAAATTA
ATAATTATCATCATGCTCATGATGCATATTTGAATGCTGTAGTTGGAACTGCTTTAATCAAGAAATACCC
TAAATTAGAATCTGAATTTGTATATGGTGATTACAAAGTCTATGATGTTAGAAAGATGATTGCTAAATCA
GAACAAGAAATTGGTAAAGCTACAGCTAAATACTTCTTTTACTCTAACATTATGAATTTCTTTAAAACAG
AAATTACTTTGGCAAACGGTGAAATTAGAAAAAGACCTCTTATTGAAACAAATGGTGAGACTGGAGAGAT
AGTTTGGGACAAAGGGCGTGATTTCGCTACTGTTAGAAAAGTTTTATCAATGCCACAAGTTAACATTGTA
AAGAAAACAGAGGTTCAAACTGGTGGTTTCTCAAAAGAAAGTATTTTGCCTAAAAGAAATAGTGATAAAT
TGATTGCCAGAAAAAAGGATTGGGATCCAAAGAAATATGGTGGTTTCGACTCACCAACCGTAGCCTATTC
TGTTTTGGTTGTGGCAAAGGTTGAAAAGGGTAAAAGTAAAAAGCTTAAATCAGTAAAAGAACTTTTGGGT
ATTACAATAATGGAAAGAAGTTCCTTTGAAAAGAACCCTATTGATTTTTTGGAAGCTAAAGGTTATAAGG
AAGTAAAGAAGGACTTAATAATCAAATTGCCTAAATATTCTTTATTTGAATTAGAAAATGGGAGAAAAAG
AATGTTGGCTTCTGCTGGAGAATTGCAAAAGGGTAATGAATTAGCATTGCCTTCCAAATATGTTAACTTC
TTGTATTTAGCTTCACACTATGAAAAGTTGAAAGGGTCACCAGAAGATAACGAGCAAAAACAATTATTTG
TTGAACAACACAAACACTACTTAGATGAGATTATAGAACAAATTAGTGAATTCAGTAAAAGAGTGATATT
AGCTGATGCAAATTTAGATAAAGTTTTGTCAGCCTATAACAAACATAGAGATAAGCCAATTAGAGAACAA
GCAGAAAACATTATTCACTTATTTACCCTTACCAATTTAGGAGCACCTGCTGCTTTCAAGTATTTTGATA
CAACAATTGATCGTAAAAGATATACCTCAACAAAAGAAGTCTTAGACGCCACCTTAATTCATCAATCAAT
CACTGGATTGTATGAGACAAGAATTGATTTGTCTCAATTGGGTGGTGATGAAGGGGCTGATCCTAAGAAG
AAAAGAAAAGTTGATCCAAAGAAAAAGCGTAAGGTGGATCCTAAGAAAAAGAGAAAGGTTGACTACAAAG
ACCATGACGGTGATTATAAAGATCATGACATCGACTACAAGGATGACGATGACAAGTGATAATCTCTTCT
CGAGTCATGTAATTAGTTATGTCACGCTTACATTCACGCCCTCCCCCCACATCCGCTCTAACCGAAAAGG
AAGGAGTTAGACAACCTGAAGTCTAGGTCCCTATTTATTTTTTTATAGTTATGTTAGTATTAAGAACGTT
ATTTATATTTCAAATTTTTCTTTTTTTTCTGTACAGACGCGTGTACGCATGTAACATTATACTGAAAACC
TTGCTTGAGAAGGTTTTGGGACGCTCGAAGGCTTTAATTTGCGGCCGGTACTGCGGTGTGAAATACCGCA
CAGATGCGTAAGGAGAAAATACCGCATCAGGAAATTGTAAGCGTTAATATTTTGTTAAAATTCGCGTTAA
ATTTTTGTTAAATCAGCTCATTTTTTAACCAATAGGCCGAAATCGGCAAAATCCCTTATAAATCAAAAGA
ATAGACCGAGATAGGGT
[37 nt withheld, positions 7578-7614]
AAAGAACGTGGACTCCAACGTCAAAGG
[49 nt withheld, positions 7642-7690]
T
[91 nt withheld, positions 7692-7782]
G
[124 nt withheld, positions 7784-7907]
CCATTCGCCATTCAGGCTGCGCAACTGTTGGGAAGGGCGATCGGTGCGGGCCTCTTCGCTATTACGCCAG
CTGGCGAAAGGGGGATGTGCTGCAAGGCGATTAAGTTGGGTAACGCCAGGGTTTTCCCAGTCACGACGTT
GTAAAACGACGGCCAGTGAATTGTAATACGACTCACTATAGGGCGAATTGGAGCTCCACCGCGGTGGCGG
CCGCTCTAGAACTAGTGGATCCCCCGGGCTGCAGGAATTCGATATCAAGCTTTCTTTGAAAAGATAATGT
ATGATTATGCTTTCACTCATATTTATACAGAAACTTGATGTTTTCTTTCGAGTATATACAAGGTGATTAC
ATGTACGTTTGAAGTACAACTCTAGATTTTGTAGTGCCCTCTTGGGCTAGCGGTAAAGGTGCGCATTTTT
TCACACCCTACAATGTTCTGTTCAAAAGATTTTGGTCAAACGCTGTAGAAGTGAAAGTTGGTGCGCATGT
TTCGGCGTTCGAAACTTCTCCGCAGTGAAAGATAAATGATCCTAGATGCGAGATATCCTCATGCCTAGGT
TTTAGAGCTAGAAATAGCAAGTTAAAATAAGGCTAGTCCGTTATCAACTTGAAAAAGTGGCACCGAGTCG
GTGGTGCTTTTTTTGTTTTTTATGTCTACCGTCGACCTCGAGGGGGGGCCCGGTACCCAGCTTTTGTTCC
CTTTAGTGAGGGTTAATTTCGAGCTTGGCGTAATCATGGTCATAGCTGTTTCCTGTGTGAAATTGTTATC
CGCTCACAATTCCACACAACATACGAGCCGGAAGCATAAAGTGTAAAGCCTGGGGTGCCTAATGAGTGAG
CTAACTCACATTAATTGCGTTGCGCTCACTGCCCGCTTTCCAGTCGGGAAACCTGTCGTGCCAGCTGCAT
TAATGAATCGGCCAACGCGCGGGGAGAGGCGGTTTGCGTATTGGGCGCTCTTCCGCTTCCTCGCTCACTG
ACTCGCTGCGCTCGGTCGTTCGGCTGCGGCGAGCGGTATCAGCTCACTCAAAGGCGGTAATACGGTTATC
CACAGAATCAGGGGATAACGCAGGAAAGAACATGTGAGCAAAAGGCCAGCAAAAGGCCAGGAACCGTAAA
AAGGCCGCGTTGCTGGCGTTTTTCCATAGGCTCCGCCCCCCTGACGAGCATCACAAAAATCGACGCTCAA
GTCAGAGGTGGCGAAACCCGACAGGACTATAAAGATACCAGGCGTTTCCCCCTGGAAGCTCCCTCGTGCG
CTCTCCTGTTCCGACCCTGCCGCTTACCGGATACCTGTCCGCCTTTCTCCCTTCGGGAAGCGTGGCGCTT
TCTCATAGCTCACGCTGTAGGTATCTCAGTTCGGTGTAGGTCGTTCGCTCCAAGCTGGGCTGTGTGCACG
AACCCCCCGTTCAGCCCGACCGCTGCGCCTTATCCGGTAACTATCGTCTTGAGTCCAACCCGGTAAGACA
CGACTTATCGCCACTGGCAGCAGCCACTGGTAACAGGATTAGCAGAGCGAGGTATGTAGGCGGTGCTACA
GAGTTCTTGAAGTGGTGGCCTAACTACGGCTACACTAGAAGAACAGTATTTGGTATCTGCGCTCTGCTGA
AGCCAGTTACCTTCGGAAAAAGAGTTGGTAGCTCTTGATCCGGCAAACAAACCACCGCTGGTAGCGGTGG
TTTTTTTGTTTGCAAGCAGCAGATTACGCGCAGAAAAAAAGGATCTCAAGAAGATCCTTTGATCTTTTCT
ACGGGGTCTGACGCTCAGTGGAACGAAAACTCACGTTAAGGGATTTTGGTCATGAGATTATCAAAAAGGA
TCTTCACCTAGATCCTTTTAAATTAAAAATGAAGTTTTAAATCAATCTAAAGTATATATGAGTAAACTTG
GTCTGACAGTTACCAATGCTTAATCAGTGAGGCACCTATCTCAGCGATCTGTCTATTTCGTTCATCCATA
GTTGCCTGACTCCCCGTCGTGTAGATAACTACGATACGGGAGGGCTTACCATCTGGCCCCAGTGCTGCAA
TGATACCGCGAGACCCACGCTCACCGGCTCCAGATTTATCAGCAATAAACCAGCCAGCCGGAAGGGCCGA
GCGCAGAAGTGGTCCTGCAACTTTATCCGCCTCCATCCAGTCTATTAATTGTTGCCGGGAAGCTAGAGTA
AGTAGTTCGCCAGTTAATAGTTTGCGCAACGTTGTTGCCATTGCTACAGGCATCGTGGTGTCACGCTCGT
CGTTTGGTATGGCTTCATTCAGCTCCGGTTCCCAACGATCAAGGCGAGTTACATGATCCCCCATGTTGTG
CAAAAAAGCGGTTAGCTCCTTCGGTCCTCCGATCGTTGTCAGAAGTAAGTTGGCCGCAGTGTTATCACTC
ATGGTTATGGCAGCACTGCATAATTCTCTTACTGTCATGCCATCCGTAAGATGCTTTTCTGTGACTGGTG
AGTACTCAACCAAGTCATTCTGAGAATAGTGTATGCGGCGACCGAGTTGCTCTTGCCCGGCGTCAATACG
GGATAATACCGCGCCACATAGCAGAACTTTAAAAGTGCTCATCATTGGAAAACGTTCTTCGGGGCGAAAA
CTCTCAAGGATCTTACCGCTGTTGAGATCCAGTTCGATGTAACCCACTCGTGCACCCAACTGATCTTCAG
CATCTTTTACTTTCACCAGCGTTTCTGGGTGAGCAAAAACAGGAAGGCAAAATGCCGCAAAAAAGGGAAT
AAGGGCGACACGGAAATGTTGAATACTCATACTCTTCCTTTTTCAATATTATTGAAGCATTTATCAGGGT
TATTGTCTCATGAGCGGATACATATTTGAATGTATTTAGAAAAATAAACAAATAGGGGTTCCGCGCACAT
TTCCCCGAAAAGTGCCACCTGGGTCCTTTTCATCACGTGCTATAAAAATAATTATAATTTAAATTTTTTA
ATATAAATATATAAATTAAAAATAGAAAGTAAAAAAAGAAATTAAAGAAAAAATAGTTTTTGTTTTCCGA
AGATGTAAAAGACTCTAGGGGGATCGCCAACAAATACTACCTTTTATCTTGCTCTTCCTGCTCTCAGGTA
TTAATGCCGAATTGTTTCATCTTGTCTGTGTAGAAGACCACACACGAAAATCCTGTGATTTTACATTTTA
CTTATCGTTAATCGAATGTATATCTATTTAATCTGCTTTTCTTGTCTAATAAATATATATGTAAAGTACG
CTTTTTGTTGAAATTTTTTAAACCTTTGTTTATTTTTTTTTCTTCATTCCGTAACTCTTCTACCTTCTTT
ATTTACTTTCTAAAATCCAAATACAAAACATAAAAATAAATAAACACAGAGTAAATTCCCAAATTATTCC
ATCATTAAAAGATACGAGGCGCGTGTAAGTTACAGGCAAGCGATCCGTCTAAGAAACCATTATTATCATG
ACATTAACCTATAAAAATAGGCGTATCACGAGGCCCTTTCGTC
